>Addgene plasmid #20011 | c-Flag pcDNA3 | addgene partial sequence | sequence record 167640 | CMV-F 5'-CGCAAATGGGCGGTAGGCGTG-3'
AGCTCTCTGGCTAACTAGAGAACCCACTGCTTACTGGCTTATCGAAATTAATACGACTCACTATAGGGAG
ACCCAAGCTTATCTAGACTCGAGGGTACCGGATCCGACTACAAGGACGACGATGACAAGTAAGAATTCTA
TTCTATAGTGTCACCTAAATGCTAGAGCTCGCTGATCAGCCTCGACTGTGCCTTCTAGTTGCCAGCCATC
TGTTGTTTGCCCCTCCCCCGTGCCTTCCTTGACCCTGGAAGGTGCCACTCCCACTGTCCTTTCCTAATAA
AATGAGGAAATTGCATCGCATTGTCTGAGTAGGTGTCATTCTATTCTGGGGGGTGGGGTGGGGCAGGACA
GCAAGGGGGAGGATTGGGAAGACAATAGCAGGCATGCTGGGGATGCGGTGGGCTCTATGGCTTCTGAGGC
GGAAAGAACCAGCTGGGGCTCTAGGGGGTATCCCC
[124 nt withheld, positions 456-579]
C
[91 nt withheld, positions 581-671]
A
[49 nt withheld, positions 673-721]
CCTTTGACGTTGGAGTCCACGTTCTTT
[37 nt withheld, positions 749-785]
ACCCTATCTCGGTCTATTCTTTTGATTTATAAGGGATTTTGCCGATTTCGGCCTATTGGTTAAAAAATGA
GCTGATTTAACAAAAATTTAACGCGAATTAATTCTGTGGAATGTGTGTCAGTTAGGGTGTGGAAAGTCC
