[The description below was written by a language model from this plasmid's Addgene catalogue record.]
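Description:
c-Flag pcDNA3 is an empty mammalian expression backbone derived from the Invitrogen pcDNA3 family (the record names pcDNA3 in the title and comments but lists pcDNA3.1 as the backbone, about 5.4 kb). It is propagated in E. coli as a high-copy plasmid under ampicillin selection, and it carries a neomycin resistance marker so that transfected mammalian cells can be selected with G418 to obtain stable lines. No feature table accompanies the record, so the promoter, polyadenylation signal and origins are not explicitly stated. Vectors of the pcDNA3 family generally drive expression from the CMV immediate-early promoter, but this is inferred from the backbone name, not recorded.

The distinguishing modification is a replacement polylinker followed by a single FLAG epitope coding sequence, positioned so that an open reading frame cloned in frame and without a stop codon acquires a C-terminal FLAG tag. The record lists HindIII, XbaI and XhoI as the 5′ cloning sites and KpnI and BamHI as the 3′ sites, all retained, and inserts are introduced by restriction cloning. T7 and SP6 are given as the flanking sequencing primers, indicating that these phage promoter sequences sit on either side of the cloning region. There is no insert in the deposited plasmid. According to the depositor comments, it was built to express NF-κB family proteins in mammalian cell lines. More generally, it is suited to producing any FLAG-tagged protein for detection by immunoblotting or immunofluorescence, or for immunoprecipitation with anti-FLAG antibodies.
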