Addgene plasmid #20011: c-Flag pcDNA3
Purpose: (Empty Backbone) This pcDNA3 plasmid contains a new poly-linker and single C-terminal flag-tag sequence for expression in mammalian cells.
Depositing lab: Stephen Smale. Depositing organization: University of California, Los Angeles (UCLA). Publication: A c-Rel subdomain responsible for enhanced DNA-binding affinity and selective gene activation. Sanjabi S, Williams KJ, Saccani S, Zhou L, Hoffmann A, Ghosh G, Gerondakis S, Natoli G, Smale ST. Genes Dev. 2005 Sep 15. 19(18):2138-51. 10.1101/gad.1329805 PubMed 16166378.
Backbone
  Vector backbone: pcDNA3.1
  Backbone manufacturer: Invitrogen
  Backbone size (bp): 5400
  Vector type: Mammalian Expression
  Selectable markers: Neomycin (select with G418)
Growth in bacteria
  Bacterial resistance: Ampicillin, 100 μg/mL
  Growth temperature: 37°C
  Growth strain: DH5alpha
  Growth instructions: DH5-alpha
  Copy number: High Copy
Gene/Insert
  Gene/Insert name: None
  Tag / fusion protein: Flag (C terminal on backbone)
  Cloning method: Restriction Enzyme; 5′ cloning site HindIII, XbaI, XhoI (not destroyed); 3′ cloning site KpnI, BamHI (not destroyed)
  Sequencing primers: 5′ T7; 3′ SP6
Terms and licenses: Academic/Nonprofit Terms; Industry Terms: Not Available to Industry
Depositor comments: This pcDNA3 plasmid contains a new poly-linker and single c-terminal flag-tag sequence for the expression of NF-kBs in mammalian cell lines. See map for more information.
How to cite: c-Flag pcDNA3 was a gift from Stephen Smale (Addgene plasmid # 20011 ; http://n2t.net/addgene:20011 ; RRID:Addgene_20011)
